Addgene plasmid #171753: pLIC-myc-GBAi
Purpose: For the mammalian expression of myc-GBAi
Depositing lab: Mikel Garcia-Marcos. Publication: Specific inhibition of GPCR-independent G protein signaling by a rationally engineered protein. Leyme A, Marivin A, Maziarz M, DiGiacomo V, Papakonstantinou MP, Patel PP, Blanco-Canosa JB, Walawalkar IA, Rodriguez-Davila G, Dominguez I, Garcia-Marcos M. Proc Natl Acad Sci U S A. 2017 Nov 28;114(48):E10319-E10328. doi: 10.1073/pnas.1707992114. Epub 2017 Nov 13. PubMed 29133411.
Backbone
  Vector backbone: pLIC-myc
  Backbone size w/o insert (bp): 6000
  Vector type: Mammalian Expression
Growth in bacteria
  Bacterial resistance: Ampicillin, 100 μg/mL
  Growth temperature: 37°C
  Growth strain: DH5alpha
  Copy number: High Copy
Gene/Insert
  Gene/Insert name: GBAi
  Species: R. norvegicus (rat), Synthetic
  Insert size (bp): 960
  Tag / fusion protein: myc (N terminal on backbone)
  Cloning method: Ligation Independent Cloning
  Sequencing primers: 5′ CMV-F
Terms and licenses: Academic/Nonprofit Terms; Industry Terms: Not Available to Industry
How to cite: pLIC-myc-GBAi was a gift from Mikel Garcia-Marcos (Addgene plasmid # 171753 ; http://n2t.net/addgene:171753 ; RRID:Addgene_171753)
