[The description below was written by a language model from this plasmid's Addgene catalogue record and pLannotate feature annotations shown in this document.]
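Description:
pLIC-myc-GBAi is a mammalian expression plasmid built on the pLIC-myc backbone, a vector designed for ligation-independent cloning that supplies an N-terminal myc epitope tag. It is propagated in E. coli as a high-copy plasmid through a ColE1/pUC-type origin and selected with ampicillin via the β-lactamase gene. An f1 origin is also present, along with remnants of lac regulatory sequences and a pBR322 bom fragment that are typical backbone carry-overs. The sequenced record is about 6.6 kb.

The payload is GBAi, a roughly 960 bp insert listed as rat and synthetic in origin. The feature annotation identifies the coding region as a fragment matching rat Gnai3, the Gαi3 subunit of heterotrimeric G proteins, which fits the associated publication's description of a rationally engineered protein that specifically inhibits GPCR-independent G protein signaling. The record does not detail the specific modifications that distinguish GBAi from native Gαi3. Expression is driven by the human CMV immediate-early enhancer and promoter, and transcripts are terminated by the bovine growth hormone polyadenylation signal. A T7 promoter lies between the CMV promoter and the coding sequence. The myc tag itself is not separately annotated in the feature table but is recorded as backbone-encoded upstream of the insert.

A second cassette places the hygromycin phosphotransferase gene (hph) under the SV40 early promoter with an SV40 polyadenylation signal, which should allow hygromycin selection of transfected mammalian cells. A short ble fragment downstream appears to be a non-functional remnant. The stated purpose is expression of myc-tagged GBAi in mammalian cells.
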