Features (pLannotate 1.2.2; 20 found; start..end, strand, type, name):
     89..418     +  promoter       SV40 promoter: SV40 enhancer and early promoter
    467..1489    +  CDS            hph: KHYB_ECOLX - Experimental evidence at protein level: Swiss-Prot protein existence level 1. The aminoglycoside phosphotransferases achieve inactivation of their antibiotic substrates by phosphorylation. Only phosphorylates hygromycin and closely related compounds such as demethyl analogs and destomycin. From Escherichia coli.
   1502..1627    +  CDS            ble (fragment): BLE_KLEPN - Experimental evidence at protein level: Swiss-Prot protein existence level 1. Binding protein with a strong affinity to the bleomycin family of antibiotics. Binds to CL990; an antimitotic-antibiotic compound. From Klebsiella pneumoniae.
   1622..1743    +  polyA_signal   SV40 poly(A) signal: SV40 polyadenylation signal
   1816..1832    -  protein_bind   lac operator: The lac repressor binds to the lac operator to inhibit transcription in E. coli. This inhibition can be relieved by adding lactose or isopropyl-β-D-thiogalactopyranoside (IPTG). lac repressor encoded by lacI
   1840..1870    -  promoter       lac promoter: promoter for the E. coli lac operon
   1885..1906    -  protein_bind   CAP binding site: CAP binding activates transcription in the presence of cAMP. E. coli catabolite activator protein
   1919..2011    -  CDS            lacI (fragment): lac repressor; lacI; The lac repressor binds to the lac operator to inhibit transcription in E. coli. This inhibition can be relieved by adding lactose or isopropyl-β-D-thiogalactopyranoside (IPTG).
   2194..2782    -  rep_origin     ori: high-copy-number ColE1/pMB1/pBR322/pUC origin of replication
   2953..3813    -  CDS            AmpR: β-lactamase; bla; confers resistance to ampicillin, carbenicillin, and related antibiotics
   3814..3918    -  promoter       AmpR promoter: bla
   3977..4029    -  misc_feature   bom (fragment): basis of mobility region from pBR322
   4184..4563    +  enhancer       CMV enhancer: human cytomegalovirus immediate early enhancer
   4564..4767    +  promoter       CMV promoter: human cytomegalovirus (CMV) immediate early promoter
   4763..4796    +  LTR            5' LTR (truncated) (fragment): truncated 5' long terminal repeat (LTR) from HIV-1
   4812..4830    +  promoter       T7 promoter: promoter for bacteriophage T7 RNA polymerase
   4944..5903    +  CDS            Gnai3 (fragment): GNAI3_RAT - Also known as Gnai-3. Experimental evidence at protein level: Swiss-Prot protein existence level 1. Heterotrimeric guanine nucleotide-binding proteins (G proteins) function as transducers downstream of G protein-coupled receptors (GPCRs) in numerous signaling cascades. The alpha chain contains the guanine nucleotide binding site and alternates between an active, GTP-bound state and an inactive, GDP-bound state. Signaling by an activated GPCR promotes GDP release and GTP binding. The alpha subunit has a low GTPase activity that converts bound GTP to GDP, thereby terminating the sign
   5974..6198    +  polyA_signal   bGH poly(A) signal: bovine growth hormone polyadenylation signal
   6202..6223    +  promoter       SV40 promoter (fragment): SV40 enhancer and early promoter
   6244..75      +  rep_origin     f1 ori (across the origin) (sequence partly withheld): f1 bacteriophage origin of replication; arrow indicates direction of (+) strand synthesis
>Addgene plasmid #171753 | pLIC-myc-GBAi | addgene full sequence | sequence record 338020 | Addgene NGS Result
ATTTATAAGGGATTTTGCCGATTTCGGCCTATTGGTTAAAAAATGAGCTGATTTAACAAAAATTTAACGC
GAATTAATTCTGTGGAATGTGTGTCAGTTAGGGTGTGGAAAGTCCCCAGGCTCCCCAGCAGGCAGAAGTA
TGCAAAGCATGCATCTCAATTAGTCAGCAACCAGGTGTGGAAAGTCCCCAGGCTCCCCAGCAGGCAGAAG
TATGCAAAGCATGCATCTCAATTAGTCAGCAACCATAGTCCCGCCCCTAACTCCGCCCATCCCGCCCCTA
ACTCCGCCCAGTTCCGCCCATTCTCCGCCCCATGGCTGACTAATTTTTTTTATTTATGCAGAGGCCGAGG
CCGCCTCTGCCTCTGAGCTATTCCAGAAGTAGTGAGGAGGCTTTTTTGGAGGCCTAGGCTTTTGCAAAAA
GCTCCCGGGAGCTTGTATATCCATTTTCGGATCTGATCAGCACGTGATGAAAAAGCCTGAACTCACCGCG
ACGTCTGTCGAGAAGTTTCTGATCGAAAAGTTCGACAGCGTCTCCGACCTGATGCAGCTCTCGGAGGGCG
AAGAATCTCGTGCTTTCAGCTTCGATGTAGGAGGGCGTGGATATGTCCTGCGGGTAAATAGCTGCGCCGA
TGGTTTCTACAAAGATCGTTATGTTTATCGGCACTTTGCATCGGCCGCGCTCCCGATTCCGGAAGTGCTT
GACATTGGGGAATTTAGCGAGAGCCTGACCTATTGCATCTCCCGCCGTGCACAGGGTGTCACGTTGCAAG
ACCTGCCTGAAACCGAACTGCCCGCTGTTCTGCAGCCGGTCGCGGAGGCCATGGATGCGATCGCTGCGGC
CGATCTTAGCCAGACGAGCGGGTTCGGCCCATTCGGACCGCAAGGAATCGGTCAATACACTACATGGCGT
GATTTCATATGCGCGATTGCTGATCCCCATGTGTATCACTGGCAAACTGTGATGGACGACACCGTCAGTG
CGTCCGTCGCGCAGGCTCTCGATGAGCTGATGCTTTGGGCCGAGGACTGCCCCGAAGTCCGGCACCTCGT
GCACGCGGATTTCGGCTCCAACAATGTCCTGACGGACAATGGCCGCATAACAGCGGTCATTGACTGGAGC
GAGGCGATGTTCGGGGATTCCCAATACGAGGTCGCCAACATCTTCTTCTGGAGGCCGTGGTTGGCTTGTA
TGGAGCAGCAGACGCGCTACTTCGAGCGGAGGCATCCGGAGCTTGCAGGATCGCCGCGGCTCCGGGCGTA
TATGCTCCGCATTGGTCTTGACCAACTCTATCAGAGCTTGGTTGACGGCAATTTCGATGATGCAGCTTGG
GCGCAGGGTCGATGCGACGCAATCGTCCGATCCGGAGCCGGGACTGTCGGGCGTACACAAATCGCCCGCA
GAAGCGCGGCCGTCTGGACCGATGGCTGTGTAGAAGTACTCGCCGATAGTGGAAACCGACGCCCCAGCAC
TCGTCCGAGGGCAAAGGAATAGCACGTGCTACGAGATTTCGATTCCACCGCCGCCTTCTATGAAAGGTTG
GGCTTCGGAATCGTTTTCCGGGACGCCGGCTGGATGATCCTCCAGCGCGGGGATCTCATGCTGGAGTTCT
TCGCCCACCCCAACTTGTTTATTGCAGCTTATAATGGTTACAAATAAAGCAATAGCATCACAAATTTCAC
AAATAAAGCATTTTTTTCACTGCATTCTAGTTGTGGTTTGTCCAAACTCATCAATGTATCTTATCATGTC
TGTATACCGTCGACCTCTAGCTAGAGCTTGGCGTAATCATGGTCATAGCTGTTTCCTGTGTGAAATTGTT
ATCCGCTCACAATTCCACACAACATACGAGCCGGAAGCATAAAGTGTAAAGCCTGGGGTGCCTAATGAGT
GAGCTAACTCACATTAATTGCGTTGCGCTCACTGCCCGCTTTCCAGTCGGGAAACCTGTCGTGCCAGCTG
CATTAATGAATCGGCCAACGCGCGGGGAGAGGCGGTTTGCGTATTGGGCGCTCTTCCGCTTCCTCGCTCA
CTGACTCGCTGCGCTCGGTCGTTCGGCTGCGGCGAGCGGTATCAGCTCACTCAAAGGCGGTAATACGGTT
ATCCACAGAATCAGGGGATAACGCAGGAAAGAACATGTGAGCAAAAGGCCAGCAAAAGGCCAGGAACCGT
AAAAAGGCCGCGTTGCTGGCGTTTTTCCATAGGCTCCGCCCCCCTGACGAGCATCACAAAAATCGACGCT
CAAGTCAGAGGTGGCGAAACCCGACAGGACTATAAAGATACCAGGCGTTTCCCCCTGGAAGCTCCCTCGT
GCGCTCTCCTGTTCCGACCCTGCCGCTTACCGGATACCTGTCCGCCTTTCTCCCTTCGGGAAGCGTGGCG
CTTTCTCATAGCTCACGCTGTAGGTATCTCAGTTCGGTGTAGGTCGTTCGCTCCAAGCTGGGCTGTGTGC
ACGAACCCCCCGTTCAGCCCGACCGCTGCGCCTTATCCGGTAACTATCGTCTTGAGTCCAACCCGGTAAG
ACACGACTTATCGCCACTGGCAGCAGCCACTGGTAACAGGATTAGCAGAGCGAGGTATGTAGGCGGTGCT
ACAGAGTTCTTGAAGTGGTGGCCTAACTACGGCTACACTAGAAGAACAGTATTTGGTATCTGCGCTCTGC
TGAAGCCAGTTACCTTCGGAAAAAGAGTTGGTAGCTCTTGATCCGGCAAACAAACCACCGCTGGTAGCGG
TGGTTTTTTTGTTTGCAAGCAGCAGATTACGCGCAGAAAAAAAGGATCTCAAGAAGATCCTTTGATCTTT
TCTACGGGGTCTGACGCTCAGTGGAACGAAAACTCACGTTAAGGGATTTTGGTCATGAGATTATCAAAAA
GGATCTTCACCTAGATCCTTTTAAATTAAAAATGAAGTTTTAAATCAATCTAAAGTATATATGAGTAAAC
TTGGTCTGACAGTTACCAATGCTTAATCAGTGAGGCACCTATCTCAGCGATCTGTCTATTTCGTTCATCC
ATAGTTGCCTGACTCCCCGTCGTGTAGATAACTACGATACGGGAGGGCTTACCATCTGGCCCCAGTGCTG
CAATGATACCGCGAGACCCACGCTCACCGGCTCCAGATTTATCAGCAATAAACCAGCCAGCCGGAAGGGC
CGAGCGCAGAAGTGGTCCTGCAACTTTATCCGCCTCCATCCAGTCTATTAATTGTTGCCGGGAAGCTAGA
GTAAGTAGTTCGCCAGTTAATAGTTTGCGCAACGTTGTTGCCATTGCTACAGGCATCGTGGTGTCACGCT
CGTCGTTTGGTATGGCTTCATTCAGCTCCGGTTCCCAACGATCAAGGCGAGTTACATGATCCCCCATGTT
GTGCAAAAAAGCGGTTAGCTCCTTCGGTCCTCCGATCGTTGTCAGAAGTAAGTTGGCCGCAGTGTTATCA
CTCATGGTTATGGCAGCACTGCATAATTCTCTTACTGTCATGCCATCCGTAAGATGCTTTTCTGTGACTG
GTGAGTACTCAACCAAGTCATTCTGAGAATAGTGTATGCGGCGACCGAGTTGCTCTTGCCCGGCGTCAAT
ACGGGATAATACCGCGCCACATAGCAGAACTTTAAAAGTGCTCATCATTGGAAAACGTTCTTCGGGGCGA
AAACTCTCAAGGATCTTACCGCTGTTGAGATCCAGTTCGATGTAACCCACTCGTGCACCCAACTGATCTT
CAGCATCTTTTACTTTCACCAGCGTTTCTGGGTGAGCAAAAACAGGAAGGCAAAATGCCGCAAAAAAGGG
AATAAGGGCGACACGGAAATGTTGAATACTCATACTCTTCCTTTTTCAATCTTATTGAAGCATTTATCAG
GGTTATTGTCTCATGAGCGGATACATATTTGAATGTATTTAGAAAAATAAACAAATAGGGGTTCCGCGCA
CATTTCCCCGAAAAGTGCCACCTGACGTCGACGGATCGGGAGATCTCCCGATCCCCTATGGTGCACTCTC
AGTACAATCTGCTCTGATGCCGCATAGTTAAGCCAGTATCTGCTCCCTGCTTGTGTGTTGGAGGTCGCTG
AGTAGTGCGCGAGCAAAATTTAAGCTACAACAAGGCAAGGCTTGACCGACAATTGCATGAAGAATCTGCT
TAGGGTTAGGCGTTTTGCGCTGCTTCGCGATGTACGGGCCAGATATACGCGTTGACATTGATTATTGACT
AGTTATTAATAGTAATCAATTACGGGGTCATTAGTTCATAGCCCATATATGGAGTTCCGCGTTACATAAC
TTACGGTAAATGGCCCGCCTGGCTGACCGCCCAACGACCCCCGCCCATTGACGTCAATAATGACGTATGT
TCCCATAGTAACGCCAATAGGGACTTTCCATTGACGTCAATGGGTGGAGTATTTACGGTAAACTGCCCAC
TTGGCAGTACATCAAGTGTATCATATGCCAAGTACGCCCCCTATTGACGTCAATGACGGTAAATGGCCCG
CCTGGCATTATGCCCAGTACATGACCTTATGGGACTTTCCTACTTGGCAGTACATCTACGTATTAGTCAT
CGCTATTACCATGGTGATGCGGTTTTGGCAGTACATCAATGGGCGTGGATAGCGGTTTGACTCACGGGGA
TTTCCAAGTCTCCACCCCATTGACGTCAATGGGAGTTTGTTTTGGCACCAAAATCAACGGGACTTTCCAA
AATGTCGTAACAACTCCGCCCCATTGACGCAAATGGGCGGTAGGCGTGTACGGTGGGAGGTCTATATAAG
CAGAGCTCTCTGGCTAACTAGAGAACCCACTGCTTACTGGCTTATCGAAATTAATACGACTCACTATAGG
GAGACCCAAGCTGGCTAGCGTTTAAACTTAAGCTTGGTACCGAGCTCGGATCCATGGAACAAAAACTTAT
TTCTGAAGAAGATCTGGGAATTCTGTACTTCCAATCCAATGCGGACGGAGAGAAAGCGGCCAAAGAAGTG
AAGCTGCTGCTGCTCGGCGCTGGAGAATCTGGTAAAAGTACTATTGTGAAACAGATGAAAATCATTCATG
AGGATGGCTATTCCGAGGACGAGTGTAAGCAGTATAAAGTTGTCGTCTACAGCAATACCATTCAGTCCAT
CATTGCAATCATAAGAGCCATGGGACGGTTGAAGATTGATTTTGGGGAAGCTGCCAGAGCGGATGATGCC
CGACAGTTATTTGTTTTAGCTGGCAGTGCTGAGGAAGGAGTCATGACTTCAGAACTAGCAGGCGTGATTA
AACGTTTATGGCGAGATGGCGGGGTGCAGGCATGCTTCAGCAGGTCCAGGGAATATCAGCTCATTGATTC
TGCTTCATATTACCTAAATGATTTGGATAGAATATCCCAGACCAACTACATTCCAACTCAGCAAGATGTT
CTTCGGACGAGAGTGAAGACTACAGGCATTGTGGAGACCCACTTCACCTTCAAGGAGCTCTACTTCAAAA
TGTTTGATGTAGGTGCCCAAAGATCCGAACGGAAAAAGTGGATCCACTGTTTTGAGGGAGTGACAGCAAT
TATCTTTTGTGTGGCTCTCAGTGATTACGACCTTGTTCTGGCTGAGGACGAGGAAATGAACCGAATGCAT
GAAAGCATGAAATTGTTTGACAGCATTTGTAACAACAAATGGTTTACAGACACTTCAATCATTCTCTTCC
TTAATAAGAAAGACCTTTTTGAGGAAAAAATAAAGAGGAGTCCATTAACAATCTGTTATCCAGAATACAC
AGGTTCCAATACGTACGAAGAGGCAGCTGCTTACATCCAGTGCCAGTTTGAAGATCTGAACCGAAGAAAG
GACACCAAGGAGGTCTACACTCACTTTACCTGTGCCACTGACACCAAAAACGTGCAGTTTGTTTTTGATG
CTGTTACAGATGTCATCATTAAATAGCGCATTGGAAGTGGATAACTCGAGCATGCATCTAGAGGGCCCGT
TTAAACCCGCTGATCAGCCTCGACTGTGCCTTCTAGTTGCCAGCCATCTGTTGTTTGCCCCTCCCCCGTG
CCTTCCTTGACCCTGGAAGGTGCCACTCCCACTGTCCTTTCCTAATAAAATGAGGAAATTGCATCGCATT
GTCTGAGTAGGTGTCATTCTATTCTGGGGGGTGGGGTGGGGCAGGACAGCAAGGGGGAGGATTGGGAAGA
CAATAGCAGGCATGCTGGGGATGCGGTGGGCTCTATGGCTTCTGAGGCGGAAAGAACCAGCTGGGGCTCT
AGGGGGTATCCCC
[124 nt withheld, positions 6244-6367]
C
[91 nt withheld, positions 6369-6459]
A
[49 nt withheld, positions 6461-6509]
CCTTTGACGTTGGAGTCCACGTTCTTT
[37 nt withheld, positions 6537-6573]
ACCCTATCTCGGTCTATTCTTTTG
